>Addgene plasmid #230808 | AiP20222 - pAAV-AiE3282m-minBG-SYFP2-WPRE3-BGHpA | addgene full sequence | sequence record 466375 | Addgene NGS Result
ATGGGGGGCAGGGAGGGAACTGGGCCTCCCCACCCCCTGTCAATATTTATATAACGCGTGCGGCCGCAGG
AACCCCTAGTGATGGAGTTGGCCACTCCCTCTCTGCGCGCTCGCTCGCTCACTGAGGCCGGGCGACCAAA
GGTCGCCCGACGCCCGGGCGGCCTCAGTGAGCGAGCGAGCGCGCAGCTGCCTGCAGGACATGTGAGCAAA
AGGCCAGCAAAAGGCCAGGAACCGTAAAAAGGCCGCGTTGCTGGCGTTTTTCCATAGGCTCCGCCCCCCT
GACGAGCATCACAAAAATCGACGCTCAAGTCAGAGGTGGCGAAACCCGACAGGACTATAAAGATACCAGG
CGTTTCCCCCTGGAAGCTCCCTCGTGCGCTCTCCTGTTCCGACCCTGCCGCTTACCGGATACCTGTCCGC
CTTTCTCCCTTCGGGAAGCGTGGCGCTTTCTCATAGCTCACGCTGTAGGTATCTCAGTTCGGTGTAGGTC
GTTCGCTCCAAGCTGGGCTGTGTGCACGAACCCCCCGTTCAGCCCGACCGCTGCGCCTTATCCGGTAACT
ATCGTCTTGAGTCCAACCCGGTAAGACACGACTTATCGCCACTGGCAGCAGCCACTGGTAACAGGATTAG
CAGAGCGAGGTATGTAGGCGGTGCTACAGAGTTCTTGAAGTGGTGGCCTAACTACGGCTACACTAGAAGA
ACAGTATTTGGTATCTGCGCTCTGCTGAAGCCAGTTACCTTCGGAAAAAGAGTTGGTAGCTCTTGATCCG
GCAAACAAACCACCGCTGGTAGCGGTGGTTTTTTTGTTTGCAAGCAGCAGATTACGCGCAGAAAAAAAGG
ATCTCAAGAAGATCCTTTGATCTTTTCTACGGGGTCTGACGCTCAGTGGAACGAAAACTCACGTTAAGGG
ATTTTGGTCATGAGATTATCAAAAAGGATCTTCACCTAGATCCTTTTAAATTAAAAATGAAGTTTTAAAT
CAATCTAAAGTATATATGAGTAAACTTGGTCTGACAGTTACCAATGCTTAATCAGTGAGGCACCTATCTC
AGCGATCTGTCTATTTCGTTCATCCATAGTTGCCTGACTCCCCGTCGTGTAGATAACTACGATACGGGAG
GGCTTACCATCTGGCCCCAGTGCTGCAATGATACCGCGAGACCCACGCTCACCGGCTCCAGATTTATCAG
CAATAAACCAGCCAGCCGGAAGGGCCGAGCGCAGAAGTGGTCCTGCAACTTTATCCGCCTCCATCCAGTC
TATTAATTGTTGCCGGGAAGCTAGAGTAAGTAGTTCGCCAGTTAATAGTTTGCGCAACGTTGTTGCCATT
GCTACAGGCATCGTGGTGTCACGCTCGTCGTTTGGTATGGCTTCATTCAGCTCCGGTTCCCAACGATCAA
GGCGAGTTACATGATCCCCCATGTTGTGCAAAAAAGCGGTTAGCTCCTTCGGTCCTCCGATCGTTGTCAG
AAGTAAGTTGGCCGCAGTGTTATCACTCATGGTTATGGCAGCACTGCATAATTCTCTTACTGTCATGCCA
TCCGTAAGATGCTTTTCTGTGACTGGTGAGTACTCAACCAAGTCATTCTGAGAATAGTGTATGCGGCGAC
CGAGTTGCTCTTGCCCGGCGTCAATACGGGATAATACCGCGCCACATAGCAGAACTTTAAAAGTGCTCAT
CATTGGAAAACGTTCTTCGGGGCGAAAACTCTCAAGGATCTTACCGCTGTTGAGATCCAGTTCGATGTAA
CCCACTCGTGCACCCAACTGATCTTCAGCATCTTTTACTTTCACCAGCGTTTCTGGGTGAGCAAAAACAG
GAAGGCAAAATGCCGCAAAAAAGGGAATAAGGGCGACACGGAAATGTTGAATACTCATACTCTTCCTTTT
TCAATATTATTGAAGCATTTATCAGGGTTATTGTCTCATGAGCGGATACATATTTGAATGTATTTAGAAA
AATAAACAAATAGGGGTTCCGCGCACATTTCCCCGAAAAGTGCCACCTGACGTCTAAGAAACCATTATTA
TCATGACATTAACCTATAAAAATAGGCGTATCACGAGGCCCTTTCGTCTCGCGCGTTTCGGTGATGACGG
TGAAAACCTCTGACACATGCAGCTCCCGGAGACGGTCACAGCTTGTCTGTAAGCGGATGCCGGGAGCAGA
CAAGCCCGTCAGGGCGCGTCAGCGGGTGTTGGCGGGTGTCGGGGCTGGCTTAACTATGCGGCATCAGAGC
AGATTGTACTGAGAGTGCACCATAAAATTGTAAACGTTAATATTTTGTTAAAATTCGCGTTAAATTTTTG
TTAAATCAGCTCATTTTTTAACCAATAGACCGAAATCGGCAAAATCCCTTATAAATCAAAAGAATAGCCC
GAGATAGAGT
[37 nt withheld, positions 2391-2427]
AAAGAACGTGGACTCCAACGTCAAAGG
[141 nt withheld, positions 2455-2595]
G
[46 nt withheld, positions 2597-2642]
A
[95 nt withheld, positions 2644-2738]
TATGCGGTGTGAAATACCGCACAGATGCGTAAGGAGAAAATACCGCATCAGGCGCCCCTGCAGGCAGCTG
CGCGCTCGCTCGCTCACTGAGGCCGCCCGGGCAAAGCCCGGGCGTCGGGCGACCTTTGGTCGCCCGGCCT
CAGTGAGCGAGCGAGCGCGCAGAGAGGGAGTGGCCAACTCCATCACTAGGGGTTCCTGCGGCCGCTCGGT
CCGCACGTGAGATCTCATGCCTGCTATTGTCTTCCCAATCCTCCCCCTTGCTGTCCTGCCCCACCCCACC
CCCCAGAATAGAATGACACCTACTCAGACAATGCGATGCAATTTCCTCATTTTATTAGGAAAGGACAGTG
GGAGTGGCACCTTCCAGGGTCAAGGAAGGCACGGGGGAGGGGCAAACAACAGATGGCTGGCAACTAGAAG
GCACAGTCGAAGATCTCTCGAGCCACGGAATTGTCAGTGCCCAACAGCCGAGCCCCTGTCCAGCAGCGGG
CAAGGCAGGCGGCGATGAGTTCCGCCGTGGCAAGAACTAACCAGGATTTATACAAGGAGGAGAAAATGAA
AGCCATACGGGAAGCAATAGCATGATACAAAGGCATTAAAGCAGCGTATCCACATAGCGTAAAAGGAGCA
ACATAGTTAAGAATACCAGTCAATCTTTCACAAATTTTGTAATCCAGAGGTTGATTATGATATCGAATTC
GCGGCCGCGGCGCGCCGTCGACTTACTTGTACAGCTCGTCCATGCCGAGAGTGATCCCGGCGGCGGTCAC
GAACTCCAGCAGGACCATGTGATCGCGCTTCTCGTTGGGGTCTTTGCTCAGCTTGGACTGGTAGCTCAGG
TAGTGGTTGTCGGGCAGCAGCACGGGGCCGTCGCCGATGGGGGTGTTCTGCTGGTAGTGGTCGGCGAGCT
GCACGCCGCCGTCCTCGATGTTGTGGCGGATCTTGAAGTTGGCCTTGATGCCGTTCTTCTGCTTGTCGGC
GGTGATATAGACGTTGTGGCTGTTGTAGTTGTACTCCAGCTTGTGCCCCAGGATGTTGCCGTCCTCCTTG
AAGTCGATGCCCTTCAGCTCGATGCGGTTCACCAGGGTGTCGCCCTCGAACTTCACCTCGGCGCGGGTCT
TGTAGTTGCCGTCGTCCTTGAAGAAGATGGTGCGCTCCTGGACGTAGCCTTCGGGCATGGCGGACTTGAA
GAAGTCGTGCTGCTTCATGTGGTCGGGGTAGCGGGCGAAGCACTGCACGCCGTAGCCCAGGGTGGTCACG
AGGGTGGGCCAGGGCACGGGCAGCTTGCCGGTGGTGCAGATCAGCTTCAGGGTCAGCTTGCCGTAGGTGG
CATCGCCCTCGCCCTCGCCGGACACGCTGAACTTGTGGCCGTTTACGTCGCCGTCCAGCTCGACCAGGAT
GGGCACCACCCCGGTGAACAGCTCCTCGCCCTTGCTCACCATGGTGGCGACCGGTAGCGCTAGCTTCGAA
AGATCTGGATCCCAGAAGCAAATGTAAGCAATAGATGGCTCTGCCCTGACTTTTATGCCCAGCCCGAGCT
CCGCCGGCGGCCACCTGTCACCCGGCTAAGGCACCGGAAGGGTATTCAGAGCCTGTGCCTCTCCATCAGC
CTTGCTGGACACGGAGATGAACACAGTCCATGCTAGCGGGAGCGTAGAACAGCTCGAGACAAGACTGACC
CCACCCCAACCCTGAGTCACGATGCTACCCACATACCCCTCCAACTCAGTCAGGATGTCATCCATGTGCC
CTCCCAGAACGCCCAATCAGAATGCTGCCCACATGCCTTCCCTAAAACAAATCCTGAAGCTCCCACCTCC
CTTCCTCCCTCTACCTTCCTCCAGCTAAACCAGCCAAAGCTGGTCGGTATCAGTAGGCTTGCAGCTACTG
AAAAATCTACCTTCTGTTGGCCAGGCAACGAAGGAGTCT
Features (pLannotate 1.2.2; 14 found; start..end, strand, type, name):
    103..130     -  repeat_region  AAV2 ITR (fragment): inverted terminal repeat of adeno-associated virus serotype 2 inverted
    159..186     -  repeat_region  AAV2 ITR (fragment): inverted terminal repeat of adeno-associated virus serotype 2 inverted
    259..847     -  rep_origin     ori: high-copy-number ColE1/pMB1/pBR322/pUC origin of replication
   1018..1878    -  CDS            AmpR: β-lactamase; bla; confers resistance to ampicillin, carbenicillin, and related antibiotics
   1879..1983    -  promoter       AmpR promoter: bla
   2078..2113    +  CDS            rop (fragment): Rop protein, which maintains plasmids at low copy number; rop
   2215..2264    +  misc_feature   bom (fragment): basis of mobility region from pBR322
   2265..2720    -  rep_origin     f1 ori (sequence partly withheld): f1 bacteriophage origin of replication; arrow indicates direction of (+) strand synthesis
   2739..2790    +  misc_feature   bom (fragment): basis of mobility region from pBR322
   2795..2935    -  repeat_region  AAV2 ITR: inverted terminal repeat of adeno-associated virus serotype 2 inverted
   3053..3164    -  polyA_signal   bGH poly(A) signal: bovine growth hormone polyadenylation signal
   3181..3261    -  misc_feature   WPRE (fragment): woodchuck hepatitis virus posttranscriptional regulatory element
   3267..3424    -  misc_feature   WPRE (fragment): woodchuck hepatitis virus posttranscriptional regulatory element
   3464..4180    -  CDS            SYFP2: SYFP2 is a basic (constitutively fluorescent) yellow fluorescent protein published in 2006, derived from Aequorea victoria. It is reported to be a very rapidly-maturing monomer with moderate acid sensitivity.
