[The description below was written by a language model from this plasmid's Addgene catalogue record and pLannotate feature annotations shown in this document.]
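Description:
AiP20222 - pAAV-AiE3282m-minBG-SYFP2-WPRE3-BGHpA is an AAV transfer plasmid on a pAAV2 backbone, built to package a recombinant AAV genome that reports the activity of a candidate brain-cell-type enhancer. In bacteria it is maintained by a high-copy ColE1/pUC-type origin and selected with ampicillin through the bla gene and its own promoter. An f1 phage origin and short remnants of pBR322 rop and bom sequences are also present in the backbone. The record lists a recombination-reduced growth strain, consistent with the general need to protect the repeat-rich ITRs from rearrangement.

The payload lies between AAV2 inverted terminal repeats, which provide the cis signals for genome replication and encapsidation. One ITR is annotated in full, while the other is detected only as two short fragments, which is common for sequence-based annotation of these structured repeats. According to the name and catalogue fields, the enhancer AiE3282m sits upstream of a minimal beta-globin promoter (minBG). This promoter has little activity by itself, so the pattern of expression is intended to be determined by the enhancer. Neither the enhancer nor minBG is picked up in the automated feature table, but the unannotated region upstream of the coding sequence is where they would reside. The expressed product is SYFP2, a rapidly maturing monomeric yellow fluorescent protein. It is followed by WPRE3, a shortened woodchuck posttranscriptional element (annotated as two WPRE fragments) that boosts transcript expression, and by the bovine growth hormone polyadenylation signal.

The stated purpose is AAV-mediated transgene expression in specific populations of brain cells, with fluorescence marking the labelled cells. The record does not state which cell population the enhancer targets.
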