Addgene plasmid #230808: AiP20222 - pAAV-AiE3282m-minBG-SYFP2-WPRE3-BGHpA
Purpose: AiE3282m is an enhancer sequence, designed to drive AAV-mediated transgene expression in specific populations of brain cells
Depositing lab: Allen Institute for Brain Science & Bosiljka Tasic. Depositing organization: Allen Institute. Publication: A suite of enhancer AAVs and transgenic mouse lines for genetic access to cortical cell types. Ben-Simon Y, Hooper M, Narayan S, Daigle TL, Dwivedi D, Way SW, Oster A, Stafford DA, Mich JK, Taormina MJ, Martinez RA, Opitz-Araya X, Roth JR, Alexander JR, Allen S, Amster A, Arbuckle J, Ayala A, Baker PM, Bakken TE, Barcelli T, Barta S, Bendrick J, Bertagnolli D, Bielstein C, Bishwakarma P, Bowlus J, Boyer G, Brouner K, Casian B, Casper T, Chakka AB, Chakrabarty R, Chance RK, Chavan S, Clark M, Colbert K, Collman F, Daniel S, Departee M, DiValentin P, Donadio N, Dotson N, Egdorf T, Fliss T, Gabitto M, Garcia J, Gary A, Gasperini M, Gloe J, Goldy J, Gore BB, Graybuck L, Greisman N, Haeseleer F, Halterman C, Haradon Z, Hastings SD, Helback O, Ho W, Hockemeyer D, Huang C, Huff S, Hunker A, Johansen N, Jones D, Juneau Z, Kalmbach B, Kannan M, Khem S, Kussick E, Kutsal R, Larsen R, Lee C, Lee AY, Leibly M, Lenz GH, Li S, Liang E, Lusk N, Madigan Z, Malloy J, Malone J, McCue R, Melchor J, Mollenkopf T, Moosman S, Morin E, Newman D, Ng L, Ngo K, Omstead V, Otto S, Oyama A, Pena N, Pham T, Phillips E, Pom CA, Potekhina L, Ransford S, Ray PL, Rette D, Reynoldson C, Rimorin C, Rocha D, Ruiz A, Sanchez REA, Sawyer L, Sedeno-Cortes A, Sevigny JP, Shapovalova N, Shepard N, Shulga L, Sigler AR, Siverts L, Soliman S, Somasundaram S, Staats B, Stewart K, Szelenyi E, Tieu M, Trader C, Tran A, van Velthoven CTJ, Walker M, Wang Y, Weed N, Wirthlin M, Wood T, Wynalda B, Yao Z, Zhou T, Ariza J, Dee N, Reding M, Ronellenfitch K, Mufti S, Sunkin SM, Smith KA, Esposito L, Waters J, Thyagarajan B, Yao S, Lein ES, Zeng H, Levi BP, Ngai J, Ting JT, Tasic B. Cell. 2025 May 16:S0092-8674(25)00513-6. doi: 10.1016/j.cell.2025.05.002. PubMed 40403729.
Backbone
  Vector backbone: pAAV2
  Vector type: AAV
Growth in bacteria
  Bacterial resistance: Ampicillin, 100 μg/mL
  Growth temperature: 37°C
  Growth strain: NEB Stable
  Copy number: High Copy
Gene/Insert
  Gene/Insert name: SYFP2
  Species: Synthetic
  Promoter: minBG
  Cloning method: Gibson Cloning
Terms and licenses: Academic/Nonprofit Terms; Industry Terms: Not Available to Industry
How to cite: AiP20222 - pAAV-AiE3282m-minBG-SYFP2-WPRE3-BGHpA was a gift from Allen Institute for Brain Science & Bosiljka Tasic (Addgene plasmid # 230808 ; http://n2t.net/addgene:230808 ; RRID:Addgene_230808)
